Addgene plasmid #219523: pMCSG7-10xHis-ecRNHI*
Purpose: bacterial expression of cysteine-free variant of the E. coli ribonuclease HI gene
Depositing lab: Arthur Palmer. Depositing organization: New York Structural Biology Center. Publication: Deuterium spin relaxation of fractionally deuterated ribonuclease H using paired 475 and 950 MHz NMR spectrometers. Bhattacharya S, Varney KM, Dahmane T, Johnson BA, Weber DJ, Palmer AG 3rd. J Biomol NMR. 2024 Jun 10. doi: 10.1007/s10858-024-00443-w. PubMed 38856928.
Backbone
  Vector backbone: pMCSG7
  Vector type: Bacterial Expression
Growth in bacteria
  Bacterial resistance: Ampicillin, 100 μg/mL
  Growth temperature: 37°C
  Growth strain: DH5alpha
  Copy number: Unknown
Gene/Insert
  Gene/Insert name: cysteine-free variant of the E. coli ribonuclease HI gene
  Species: Escherichia coli
  Mutation: Cysteine free variant
  Tag / fusion protein: N terminal 10xHis Tag
  Cloning method: Ligation Independent Cloning
  Sequencing primers: 5′ T7
Terms and licenses: Academic/Nonprofit Terms; Industry Terms: Not Available to Industry
How to cite: pMCSG7-10xHis-ecRNHI* was a gift from Arthur Palmer (Addgene plasmid # 219523 ; http://n2t.net/addgene:219523 ; RRID:Addgene_219523)
