[The description below was written by a language model from this plasmid's Addgene catalogue record and pLannotate feature annotations shown in this document.]
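Description:
pMCSG7-10xHis-ecRNHI* is a bacterial expression plasmid of about 5.8 kb built on the pMCSG7 backbone, a pET-style vector designed for ligation-independent cloning. It replicates in E. coli from a ColE1/pMB1-type origin accompanied by the rop gene and the pBR322 bom region, an arrangement that generally moderates copy number, although the record lists copy number as unknown. Selection is by ampicillin through the β-lactamase gene and its native promoter. A fragment of the f1 phage origin and remnants of the tetracycline resistance gene are also annotated; these are backbone leftovers rather than functional markers.

The payload is a cysteine-free variant of the E. coli ribonuclease HI gene (rnhA), encoding the endonuclease that cleaves the RNA strand of RNA–DNA hybrids. The specific substitutions that remove the cysteines are not stated in the record. The coding sequence sits downstream of a T7 promoter with an adjacent lac operator and the T7 gene 10 ribosome binding site, and is followed by a T7 terminator. The plasmid-borne lacI gene supplies repressor, so expression is held off until induction with IPTG in a host that provides T7 RNA polymerase. The catalogue describes an N-terminal 10xHis tag for metal-affinity purification; the automated annotation detects a His-tag fragment upstream of rnhA consistent with this. It also picks up a second His fragment and a partial SET1 tag match downstream of the gene, and the record does not say whether these are translated. The associated work concerns NMR spin relaxation studies of deuterated ribonuclease H, which suggests use for producing isotopically labelled protein for structural and dynamics experiments.
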