Features (pLannotate 1.2.2; 20 found; start..end, strand, type, name):
    234..614     -  CDS            YPB1_ECOLX: Protein predicted: Swiss-Prot protein existence level 4. From Escherichia coli.
    631..822     +  CDS            rop: Rop protein, which maintains plasmids at low copy number; rop
    924..1063    +  misc_feature   bom: basis of mobility region from pBR322
   1249..1837    -  rep_origin     ori: high-copy-number ColE1/pMB1/pBR322/pUC origin of replication
   2008..2868    -  CDS            AmpR: β-lactamase; bla; confers resistance to ampicillin, carbenicillin, and related antibiotics
   2869..2972    -  promoter       AmpR promoter: bla
   3015..3245    -  rep_origin     f1 ori (fragment) (sequence partly withheld): f1 bacteriophage origin of replication; arrow indicates direction of (+) strand synthesis
   3282..3329    -  terminator     T7 terminator: transcription terminator for bacteriophage T7 RNA polymerase
   3337..3386    -  CDS            SET1 (fragment): solubility-enhancement tag derived from T7 phage gene 10B
   3396..3413    -  CDS            9xHis (fragment): 9xHis affinity tag
   3480..3944    -  CDS            rnhA: RNH_ECOLI - Also known as dasF, herA, rnh, sdrA. Experimental evidence at protein level: Swiss-Prot protein existence level 1. Endonuclease that specifically degrades the RNA of RNA-DNA hybrids. RNase H participates in DNA replication; it helps to specify the origin of genomic replication by suppressing initiation at origins other than the oriC locus; along with the 5'-3' exonuclease of pol1, it removes RNA primers from the Okazaki fragments of lagging strand synthesis; and it defines the origin of replication for ColE1-type plasmids by specific cleavage of an RNA preprimer. From Escherichia c
   4003..4022    -  CDS            7xHis (fragment): 6xHis affinity tag
   4036..4058    -  RBS            RBS: efficient ribosome binding site from bacteriophage T7 gene 10 (Olins and Rangwala, 1989)
   4073..4097    -  protein_bind   lac operator: The lac repressor binds to the lac operator to inhibit transcription in E. coli. This inhibition can be relieved by adding lactose or isopropyl-β-D-thiogalactopyranoside (IPTG). lac repressor encoded by lacI
   4098..4116    -  promoter       T7 promoter: promoter for bacteriophage T7 RNA polymerase
   4142..4421    +  CDS            TcR (fragment): tetracycline efflux protein; tet; confers resistance to tetracycline
   4429..4506    +  promoter       lacI promoter: lacI
   4507..5589    +  CDS            lacI: lac repressor; lacI; The lac repressor binds to the lac operator to inhibit transcription in E. coli. This inhibition can be relieved by adding lactose or isopropyl-β-D-thiogalactopyranoside (IPTG).
   5602..5623    +  protein_bind   CAP binding site: CAP binding activates transcription in the presence of cAMP. E. coli catabolite activator protein
   5638..162     +  CDS            TcR (fragment) (across the origin): tetracycline efflux protein; tet; confers resistance to tetracycline
>Addgene plasmid #219523 | pMCSG7-10xHis-ecRNHI* | addgene full sequence | sequence record 435332 | Addgene NGS Result
TGGGTCATTTTCGGCGAGGACCGCTTTCGCTGGAGCGCGACGATGATCGGCCTGTCGCTTGCGGTATTCG
GAATCTTGCACGCCCTCGCTCAAGCCTTCGTCACTGGTCCCGCCACCAAACGTTTCGGCGAGAAGCAGGC
CATTATCGCCGGCATGGCGGCCCCACGGGTGCGCATGATCGTGCTCCTGTCGTTGAGGACCCGGCTAGGC
TGGCGGGGTTGCCTTACTGGTTAGCAGAATGAATCACCGATACGCGAGCGAACGTGAAGCGACTGCTGCT
GCAAAACGTCTGCGACCTGAGCAACAACATGAATGGTCTTCGGTTTCCGTGTTTCGTAAAGTCTGGAAAC
GCGGAAGTCAGCGCCCTGCACCATTATGTTCCGGATCTGCATCGCAGGATGCTGCTGGCTACCCTGTGGA
ACACCTACATCTGTATTAACGAAGCGCTGGCATTGACCCTGAGTGATTTTTCTCTGGTCCCGCCGCATCC
ATACCGCCAGTTGTTTACCCTCACAACGTTCCAGTAACCGGGCATGTTCATCATCAGTAACCCGTATCGT
GAGCATCCTCTCTCGTTTCATCGGTATCATTACCCCCATGAACAGAAATCCCCCTTACACGGAGGCATCA
GTGACCAAACAGGAAAAAACCGCCCTTAACATGGCCCGCTTTATCAGAAGCCAGACATTAACGCTTCTGG
AGAAACTCAACGAGCTGGACGCGGATGAACAGGCAGACATCTGTGAATCGCTTCACGACCACGCTGATGA
GCTTTACCGCAGCTGCCTCGCGCGTTTCGGTGATGACGGTGAAAACCTCTGACACATGCAGCTCCCGGAG
ACGGTCACAGCTTGTCTGTAAGCGGATGCCGGGAGCAGACAAGCCCGTCAGGGCGCGTCAGCGGGTGTTG
GCGGGTGTCGGGGCGCAGCCATGACCCAGTCACGTAGCGATAGCGGAGTGTATACTGGCTTAACTATGCG
GCATCAGAGCAGATTGTACTGAGAGTGCACCATTGCGGTGTGAAATACCGCACAGATGCGTAAGGAGAAA
ATACCGCATCAGGCGCTCTTCCGCTTCCTCGCTCACTGACTCGCTGCGCTCGGTCGTTCGGCTGCGGCGA
GCGGTATCAGCTCACTCAAAGGCGGTAATACGGTTATCCACAGAATCAGGGGATAACGCAGGAAAGAACA
TGTGAGCAAAAGGCCAGCAAAAGGCCAGGAACCGTAAAAAGGCCGCGTTGCTGGCGTTTTTCCATAGGCT
CCGCCCCCCTGACGAGCATCACAAAAATCGACGCTCAAGTCAGAGGTGGCGAAACCCGACAGGACTATAA
AGATACCAGGCGTTTCCCCCTGGAAGCTCCCTCGTGCGCTCTCCTGTTCCGACCCTGCCGCTTACCGGAT
ACCTGTCCGCCTTTCTCCCTTCGGGAAGCGTGGCGCTTTCTCATAGCTCACGCTGTAGGTATCTCAGTTC
GGTGTAGGTCGTTCGCTCCAAGCTGGGCTGTGTGCACGAACCCCCCGTTCAGCCCGACCGCTGCGCCTTA
TCCGGTAACTATCGTCTTGAGTCCAACCCGGTAAGACACGACTTATCGCCACTGGCAGCAGCCACTGGTA
ACAGGATTAGCAGAGCGAGGTATGTAGGCGGTGCTACAGAGTTCTTGAAGTGGTGGCCTAACTACGGCTA
CACTAGAAGGACAGTATTTGGTATCTGCGCTCTGCTGAAGCCAGTTACCTTCGGAAAAAGAGTTGGTAGC
TCTTGATCCGGCAAACAAACCACCGCTGGTAGCGGTGGTTTTTTTGTTTGCAAGCAGCAGATTACGCGCA
GAAAAAAAGGATCTCAAGAAGATCCTTTGATCTTTTCTACGGGGTCTGACGCTCAGTGGAACGAAAACTC
ACGTTAAGGGATTTTGGTCATGAGATTATCAAAAAGGATCTTCACCTAGATCCTTTTAAATTAAAAATGA
AGTTTTAAATCAATCTAAAGTATATATGAGTAAACTTGGTCTGACAGTTACCAATGCTTAATCAGTGAGG
CACCTATCTCAGCGATCTGTCTATTTCGTTCATCCATAGTTGCCTGACTCCCCGTCGTGTAGATAACTAC
GATACGGGAGGGCTTACCATCTGGCCCCAGTGCTGCAATGATACCGCGAGACCCACGCTCACCGGCTCCA
GATTTATCAGCAATAAACCAGCCAGCCGGAAGGGCCGAGCGCAGAAGTGGTCCTGCAACTTTATCCGCCT
CCATCCAGTCTATTAATTGTTGCCGGGAAGCTAGAGTAAGTAGTTCGCCAGTTAATAGTTTGCGCAACGT
TGTTGCCATTGCTGCAGGCATCGTGGTGTCACGCTCGTCGTTTGGTATGGCTTCATTCAGCTCCGGTTCC
CAACGATCAAGGCGAGTTACATGATCCCCCATGTTGTGCAAAAAAGCGGTTAGCTCCTTCGGTCCTCCGA
TCGTTGTCAGAAGTAAGTTGGCCGCAGTGTTATCACTCATGGTTATGGCAGCACTGCATAATTCTCTTAC
TGTCATGCCATCCGTAAGATGCTTTTCTGTGACTGGTGAGTACTCAACCAAGTCATTCTGAGAATAGTGT
ATGCGGCGACCGAGTTGCTCTTGCCCGGCGTCAATACGGGATAATACCGCGCCACATAGCAGAACTTTAA
AAGTGCTCATCATTGGAAAACGTTCTTCGGGGCGAAAACTCTCAAGGATCTTACCGCTGTTGAGATCCAG
TTCGATGTAACCCACTCGTGCACCCAACTGATCTTCAGCATCTTTTACTTTCACCAGCGTTTCTGGGTGA
GCAAAAACAGGAAGGCAAAATGCCGCAAAAAAGGGAATAAGGGCGACACGGAAATGTTGAATACTCATAC
TCTTCCTTTTTCAAATTATTGAAGCATTTATCAGGGTTATTGTCTCATGAGCGGATACATATTTGAATGT
ATTTAGAAAAATAAACAAATAGGGGTTCCGCGCACATTTCCCCGAAAAGTGCCACCTAAATTGTAAGCGT
TAATGTGAACCATCACCCT
[91 nt withheld, positions 3030-3120]
G
[124 nt withheld, positions 3122-3245]
CCCATTCGCCAATCCGGATATAGTTCCTCCTTTCAGCAAAAAACCCCTCAAGACCCGTTTAGAGGCCCCA
AGGGGTTATGCTAGTTATTGCTCAGCGGTGGCAGCAGCCAACTCAGCTTCCTTTCGGGCTTTGTTAGCAG
CCGGATCTCAGTGGTGGTGGTGGTGGTGCTCGAGTGCGGCCGCAAGCTTGTCGACGGAGCTCGAATTCGG
ATCCGTTATCCACTTCCAATGTCAAACTTCAACTTGATACCCTGTATCTTCCAGTGTGGGATTCATCGCT
GCGGCGCGCGCTAGCTCATCTGCGCGTTCGTTTTCCGGGTGACCGGCATGGCCTTTAACCCATTCCCATT
TGATTTGATGCTGCCCTAGGGCAGCATCAAGACGTTGCCAGAGATCTACATTTTTTACTGGTTTTTTGTC
CGCGGTTTTCCAGCCACGTTTTTTCCAGTTATGGATCCACTGGGTGATACCTTGGCGGACATACTGGCTG
TCGGTCGACAAAATGACTTCGGCATGTTCTTTTAACGCCTCCAGCGCGACAATAGCGGCCATGAGCTCCA
TACGGTTGTTGGTGGTACGCGTGTAGCCTGCAGAAAAGGTTTTCTCGCGGCCGCGATAGCGTAAAATGGC
GCCGTAACCCCCGGGCCCTGGATTGCCCAGAGCCGAACCATCGGTGAAAATTTCTACCTGTTTAAGCATG
GCATTGGATTGGAAGTACAGGTTCTCGGTACCCAGATCTACACCAGAAGAGTGATGGTGGTGATGGTGAT
GGTGATGATGCATATGTATATCTCCTTCTTAAAGTTAAACAAAATTATTTCTAGAGGGGAATTGTTATCC
GCTCACAATTCCCCTATAGTGAGTCGTATTAATTTCGCGGGATCGAGATCGATCTCGATCCTCTACGCCG
GACGCATCGTGGCCGGCATCACCGGCGCCACAGGTGCGGTTGCTGGCGCCTATATCGCCGACATCACCGA
TGGGGAAGATCGGGCTCGCCACTTCGGGCTCATGAGCGCTTGTTTCGGCGTGGGTATGGTGGCAGGCCCC
GTGGCCGGGGGACTGTTGGGCGCCATCTCCTTGCATGCACCATTCCTTGCGGCGGCGGTGCTCAACGGCC
TCAACCTACTACTGGGCTGCTTCCTAATGCAGGAGTCGCATAAGGGAGAGCGTCGAGATCCCGGACACCA
TCGAATGGCGCAAAACCTTTCGCGGTATGGCATGATAGCGCCCGGAAGAGAGTCAATTCAGGGTGGTGAA
TGTGAAACCAGTAACGTTATACGATGTCGCAGAGTATGCCGGTGTCTCTTATCAGACCGTTTCCCGCGTG
GTGAACCAGGCCAGCCACGTTTCTGCGAAAACGCGGGAAAAAGTGGAAGCGGCGATGGCGGAGCTGAATT
ACATTCCCAACCGCGTGGCACAACAACTGGCGGGCAAACAGTCGTTGCTGATTGGCGTTGCCACCTCCAG
TCTGGCCCTGCACGCGCCGTCGCAAATTGTCGCGGCGATTAAATCTCGCGCCGATCAACTGGGTGCCAGC
GTGGTGGTGTCGATGGTAGAACGAAGCGGCGTCGAAGCCTGTAAAGCGGCGGTGCACAATCTTCTCGCGC
AACGCGTCAGTGGGCTGATCATTAACTATCCGCTGGATGACCAGGATGCCATTGCTGTGGAAGCTGCCTG
CACTAATGTTCCGGCGTTATTTCTTGATGTCTCTGACCAGACACCCATCAACAGTATTATTTTCTCCCAT
GAAGACGGTACGCGACTGGGCGTGGAGCATCTGGTCGCATTGGGTCACCAGCAAATCGCGCTGTTAGCGG
GCCCATTAAGTTCTGTCTCGGCGCGTCTGCGTCTGGCTGGCTGGCATAAATATCTCACTCGCAATCAAAT
TCAGCCGATAGCGGAACGGGAAGGCGACTGGAGTGCCATGTCCGGTTTTCAACAAACCATGCAAATGCTG
AATGAGGGCATCGTTCCCACTGCGATGCTGGTTGCCAACGATCAGATGGCGCTGGGCGCAATGCGCGCCA
TTACCGAGTCCGGGCTGCGCGTTGGTGCGGATATCTCGGTAGTGGGATACGACGATACCGAAGACAGCTC
ATGTTATATCCCGCCGTTAACCACCATCAAACAGGATTTTCGCCTGCTGGGGCAAACCAGCGTGGACCGC
TTGCTGCAACTCTCTCAGGGCCAGGCGGTGAAGGGCAATCAGCTGTTGCCCGTCTCACTGGTGAAAAGAA
AAACCACCCTGGCGCCCAATACGCAAACCGCCTCTCCCCGCGCGTTGGCCGATTCATTAATGCAGCTGGC
ACGACAGGTTTCCCGACTGGAAAGCGGGCAGTGAGCGCAACGCAATTAATGTAAGTTAGCTCACTCATTA
GGCACCGGGATCTCGACCGATGCCCTTGAGAGCCTTCAACCCAGTCAGCTCCTTCCGGTGGGCGCGGGGC
ATGACTATCGTCGCCGCACTTATGACTGTCTTCTTTATCATGCAACTCGTAGGACAGGTGCCGGCAGCGC
TC
