>Addgene plasmid #219523 | pMCSG7-10xHis-ecRNHI* | depositor partial sequence | sequence record 429031 | T7 sequencing
ATGCATCATCACCATCACCNTCACCACCATCACTCTTCTGGTGTAGATCTGGGTACCGAGAACCTGTACT
TCCAATCCAATGCCATGCTTAAACAGGTAGAAATTTTCACCGATGGTTCGGCTCTGGGCAATCCAGGGCC
CGGGGGTTACGGCGCCATTTTACGCTATCGCGGCCGCGAGAAAACCTTTTCTGCAGGCTACACGCGTACC
ACCAACAACCGTATGGAGCTCATGGCCGCTATTGTCGCGCTGGAGGCGTTAAAAGAACATGCCGAAGTCA
TTTTGTCGACCGACAGCCAGTATGTCCGCCAAGGTATCACCCAGTGGATCCATAACTGGAAAAAACGTGG
CTGGAAAACCGCGGACAAAAAACCAGTAAAAAATGTAGATCTCTGGCAACGTCTTGATGCTGCCCTAGGG
CAGCATCAAATCAAATGGGAATGGGTTAAAGGCCATGCCGGTCACCCGGAAAACGAACGCGCAGATGAGC
TAGCGCGCGCCGCAGCGATGAATCCCACACTGGAAGATACAGGGTATCAAGTTGAAGTTTGAC
